>Addgene plasmid #45161 | pcDNA3-Drp1K38A | addgene full sequence | sequence record 364673 | Addgene NGS Result
CACCTGACGTCGACGGATCGGGAGATCTCCCGATCCCCTATGGTGCACTCTCAGTACAATCTGCTCTGAT
GCCGCATAGTTAAGCCAGTATCTGCTCCCTGCTTGTGTGTTGGAGGTCGCTGAGTAGTGCGCGAGCAAAA
TTTAAGCTACAACAAGGCAAGGCTTGACCGACAATTGCATGAAGAATCTGCTTAGGGTTAGGCGTTTTGC
GCTGCTTCGCGATGTACGGGCCAGATATACGCGTTGACATTGATTATTGACTAGTTATTAATAGTAATCA
ATTACGGGGTCATTAGTTCATAGCCCATATATGGAGTTCCGCGTTACATAACTTACGGTAAATGGCCCGC
CTGGCTGACCGCCCAACGACCCCCGCCCATTGACGTCAATAATGACGTATGTTCCCATAGTAACGCCAAT
AGGGACTTTCCATTGACGTCAATGGGTGGAGTATTTACGGTAAACTGCCCACTTGGCAGTACATCAAGTG
TATCATATGCCAAGTACGCCCCCTATTGACGTCAATGACGGTAAATGGCCCGCCTGGCATTATGCCCAGT
ACATGACCTTATGGGACTTTCCTACTTGGCAGTACATCTACGTATTAGTCATCGCTATTACCATGGTGAT
GCGGTTTTGGCAGTACATCAATGGGCGTGGATAGCGGTTTGACTCACGGGGATTTCCAAGTCTCCACCCC
ATTGACGTCAATGGGAGTTTGTTTTGGCACCAAAATCAACGGGACTTTCCAAAATGTCGTAACAACTCCG
CCCCATTGACGCAAATGGGCGGTAGGCGTGTACGGTGGGAGGTCTATATAAGCAGAGCTCTCTGGCTAAC
TAGAGAACCCACTGCTTACTGGCTTATCGAAATTAATACGACTCACTATAGGGAGACCCAAGCTTGGTAC
CGAGCTCGGATCCATGGCTTACCCATACGATGTTCCAGATTACATGGAGGCGCTAATTCCTGTCATAAAC
AAGCTCCAGGACGTCTTCAACACGGTGGGCGCCGACATCATCCAGCTGCCTCAAATCGTCGTAGTGGGAA
CGCAGAGCAGCGGAGCGAGCTCAGTGCTAGAAAGCCTGGTGGGGAGGGACCTGCTTCCCAGAGGTACTGG
AATTGTCACCCGGAGACCTCTCATTCTGCAACTGGTCCATGTTTCACAAGAAGATAAACGGAAAACAACA
GGAGAAGAAAATGGGGTGGAAGCAGAAGAATGGGGTAAATTTCTTCACACCAAAAATAAGCTTTACACGG
ATTTTGATGAAATTCGACAAGAAATTGAAAATGAAACAGAAAGAATTTCAGGAAATAATAAGGGAGTAAG
CCCTGAACCAATTCATCTTAAGATTTTTTCACCCAACGTTGTCAATTTGACACTTGTGGATTTGCCAGGA
ATGACCAAGGTGCCTGTAGGTGATCAACCTAAGGATATTGAGCTTCAAATCAGAGAGCTCATTCTTCGGT
TCATCAGTAATCCTAATTCCATTATCCTCGCTGTCACTGCTGCTAATACAGATATGGCAACATCAGAGGC
ACTTAAAATTTCAAGAGAGGTAGATCCAGATGGTCGCAGAACCCTAGCTGTAATCACTAAACTTGATCTC
ATGGATGCGGGTACTGATGCCATGGATGTATTGATGGGAAGGGTTATTCCAGTCAAACTTGGAATAATTG
GAGTAGTTAACAGGAGCCAGCTAGATATTAACAACAAGAAGAGTGTAACTGATTCAATCCGTGATGAGTA
TGCTTTTCTTCAAAAGAAATATCCATCTCTGGCCAATAGAAATGGAACAAAGTATCTTGCTAGGACTCTA
AACAGGTTACTGATGCATCACATCAGAGATTGTTTACCAGAGTTGAAAACAAGAATAAATGTTCTAGCTG
CTCAGTATCAGTCTCTTCTAAATAGCTACGGTGAACCCGTGGATGATAAAAGTGCTACTTTACTCCAACT
TATTACCAAATTTGCCACAGAATATTGTAACACTATTGAAGGAACTGCAAAATATATTGAAACTTCGGAG
CTATGCGGTGGTGCTAGAATTTGTTATATTTTCCATGAGACTTTTGGGCGAACCTTAGAATCTGTTGATC
CACTTGGTGGCCTTAACACTATTGACATTTTGACTGCCATTAGAAATGCTACTGGTCCTCGTCCTGCTTT
ATTTGTGCCTGAGGTTTCATTTGAGTTACTGGTGAAGCGGCAAATCAAACGTCTAGAAGAGCCCAGCCTC
CGCTGTGTGGAACTGGTTCATGAGGAAATGCAAAGGATCATTCAGCACTGTAGCAATTACAGTACACAGG
AATTGTTACGATTTCCTAAACTTCATGATGCCATAGTTGAAGTGGTGACTTGTCTTCTTCGTAAAAGGTT
GCCTGTTACAAATGAAATGGTCCATAACTTAGTGGCAATTGAACTGGCTTATATCAACACAAAACATCCA
GACTTTGCTGATGCTTGTGGGCTAATGAACAATAATATAGAGGAACAAAGGAGAAACAGGCTAGCCAGAG
AATTACCTTCAGCTGTATCACGAGACAAGGTTGCATCTGGAGGTGGTGGGGTTGGAGATGGTGTTCAAGA
ACCAACCACAGGCAACTGGAGAGGAATGCTGAAAACTTCAAAAGCTGAAGAGTTATTAGCAGAAGAAAAA
TCAAAACCCATTCCAATTATGCCAGCCAGTCCACAAAAAGGTCATGCCGTGAACCTGCTAGATGTGCCAG
TTCCTGTTGCACGAAAACTATCTGCTCGGGAACAGCGAGATTGTGAGGTTATTGAACGACTCATTAAATC
ATATTTTCTCATTGTCAGAAAGAATATTCAAGACAGTGTGCCAAAGGCAGTAATGCATTTTTTGGTTAAT
CATGTGAAAGACACTCTTCAGAGTGAGCTAGTAGGCCAGCTGTATAAATCATCCTTATTGGATGATCTTC
TGACAGAATCTGAGGACATGGCACAGCGCAGGAAAGAAGCAGCTGATATGCTAAAGGCATTACAAGGAGC
CAGTCAAATTATTGCTGAAATCCGGGAGACTCATCTTTGGATGGCTTACCCATACGATGTTCCAGATTAC
TGAATTCTGCAGATATCCATCACACTGGCGGCCGCTCGAGCATGCATCTAGAGGGCCCTATTCTATAGTG
TCACCTAAATGCTAGAGCTCGCTGATCAGCCTCGACTGTGCCTTCTAGTTGCCAGCCATCTGTTGTTTGC
CCCTCCCCCGTGCCTTCCTTGACCCTGGAAGGTGCCACTCCCACTGTCCTTTCCTAATAAAATGAGGAAA
TTGCATCGCATTGTCTGAGTAGGTGTCATTCTATTCTGGGGGGTGGGGTGGGGCAGGACAGCAAGGGGGA
GGATTGGGAAGACAATAGCAGGCATGCTGGGGATGCGGTGGGCTCTATGGCTTCTGAGGCGGAAAGAACC
AGCTGGGGCTCTAGGGGGTATCCCC
[124 nt withheld, positions 3456-3579]
C
[91 nt withheld, positions 3581-3671]
A
[49 nt withheld, positions 3673-3721]
CCTTTGACGTTGGAGTCCACGTTCTTT
[37 nt withheld, positions 3749-3785]
ACCCTATCTCGGTCTATTCTTTTGATTTATAAGGGATTTTGCCGATTTCGGCCTATTGGTTAAAAAATGA
GCTGATTTAACAAAAATTTAACGCGAATTAATTCTGTGGAATGTGTGTCAGTTAGGGTGTGGAAAGTCCC
CAGGCTCCCCAGCAGGCAGAAGTATGCAAAGCATGCATCTCAATTAGTCAGCAACCAGGTGTGGAAAGTC
CCCAGGCTCCCCAGCAGGCAGAAGTATGCAAAGCATGCATCTCAATTAGTCAGCAACCATAGTCCCGCCC
CTAACTCCGCCCATCCCGCCCCTAACTCCGCCCAGTTCCGCCCATTCTCCGCCCCATGGCTGACTAATTT
TTTTTATTTATGCAGAGGCCGAGGCCGCCTCTGCCTCTGAGCTATTCCAGAAGTAGTGAGGAGGCTTTTT
TGGAGGCCTAGGCTTTTGCAAAAAGCTCCCGGGAGCTTGTATATCCATTTTCGGATCTGATCAAGAGACA
GGATGAGGATCGTTTCGCATGATTGAACAAGATGGATTGCACGCAGGTTCTCCGGCCGCTTGGGTGGAGA
GGCTATTCGGCTATGACTGGGCACAACAGACAATCGGCTGCTCTGATGCCGCCGTGTTCCGGCTGTCAGC
GCAGGGGCGCCCGGTTCTTTTTGTCAAGACCGACCTGTCCGGTGCCCTGAATGAACTGCAGGACGAGGCA
GCGCGGCTATCGTGGCTGGCCACGACGGGCGTTCCTTGCGCAGCTGTGCTCGACGTTGTCACTGAAGCGG
GAAGGGACTGGCTGCTATTGGGCGAAGTGCCGGGGCAGGATCTCCTGTCATCTCACCTTGCTCCTGCCGA
GAAAGTATCCATCATGGCTGATGCAATGCGGCGGCTGCATACGCTTGATCCGGCTACCTGCCCATTCGAC
CACCAAGCGAAACATCGCATCGAGCGAGCACGTACTCGGATGGAAGCCGGTCTTGTCGATCAGGATGATC
TGGACGAAGAGCATCAGGGGCTCGCGCCAGCCGAACTGTTCGCCAGGCTCAAGGCGCGCATGCCCGACGG
CGAGGATCTCGTCGTGACCCATGGCGATGCCTGCTTGCCGAATATCATGGTGGAAAATGGCCGCTTTTCT
GGATTCATCGACTGTGGCCGGCTGGGTGTGGCGGACCGCTATCAGGACATAGCGTTGGCTACCCGTGATA
TTGCTGAAGAGCTTGGCGGCGAATGGGCTGACCGCTTCCTCGTGCTTTACGGTATCGCCGCTCCCGATTC
GCAGCGCATCGCCTTCTATCGCCTTCTTGACGAGTTCTTCTGAGCGGGACTCTGGGGTTCGAAATGACCG
ACCAAGCGACGCCCAACCTGCCATCACGAGATTTCGATTCCACCGCCGCCTTCTATGAAAGGTTGGGCTT
CGGAATCGTTTTCCGGGACGCCGGCTGGATGATCCTCCAGCGCGGGGATCTCATGCTGGAGTTCTTCGCC
CACCCCAACTTGTTTATTGCAGCTTATAATGGTTACAAATAAAGCAATAGCATCACAAATTTCACAAATA
AAGCATTTTTTTCACTGCATTCTAGTTGTGGTTTGTCCAAACTCATCAATGTATCTTATCATGTCTGTAT
ACCGTCGACCTCTAGCTAGAGCTTGGCGTAATCATGGTCATAGCTGTTTCCTGTGTGAAATTGTTATCCG
CTCACAATTCCACACAACATACGAGCCGGAAGCATAAAGTGTAAAGCCTGGGGTGCCTAATGAGTGAGCT
AACTCACATTAATTGCGTTGCGCTCACTGCCCGCTTTCCAGTCGGGAAACCTGTCGTGCCAGCTGCATTA
ATGAATCGGCCAACGCGCGGGGAGAGGCGGTTTGCGTATTGGGCGCTCTTCCGCTTCCTCGCTCACTGAC
TCGCTGCGCTCGGTCGTTCGGCTGCGGCGAGCGGTATCAGCTCACTCAAAGGCGGTAATACGGTTATCCA
CAGAATCAGGGGATAACGCAGGAAAGAACATGTGAGCAAAAGGCCAGCAAAAGGCCAGGAACCGTAAAAA
GGCCGCGTTGCTGGCGTTTTTCCATAGGCTCCGCCCCCCTGACGAGCATCACAAAAATCGACGCTCAAGT
CAGAGGTGGCGAAACCCGACAGGACTATAAAGATACCAGGCGTTTCCCCCTGGAAGCTCCCTCGTGCGCT
CTCCTGTTCCGACCCTGCCGCTTACCGGATACCTGTCCGCCTTTCTCCCTTCGGGAAGCGTGGCGCTTTC
TCATAGCTCACGCTGTAGGTATCTCAGTTCGGTGTAGGTCGTTCGCTCCAAGCTGGGCTGTGTGCACGAA
CCCCCCGTTCAGCCCGACCGCTGCGCCTTATCCGGTAACTATCGTCTTGAGTCCAACCCGGTAAGACACG
ACTTATCGCCACTGGCAGCAGCCACTGGTAACAGGATTAGCAGAGCGAGGTATGTAGGCGGTGCTACAGA
GTTCTTGAAGTGGTGGCCTAACTACGGCTACACTAGAAGAACAGTATTTGGTATCTGCGCTCTGCTGAAG
CCAGTTACCTTCGGAAAAAGAGTTGGTAGCTCTTGATCCGGCAAACAAACCACCGCTGGTAGCGGTGGTT
TTTTTGTTTGCAAGCAGCAGATTACGCGCAGAAAAAAAGGATCTCAAGAAGATCCTTTGATCTTTTCTAC
GGGGTCTGACGCTCAGTGGAACGAAAACTCACGTTAAGGGATTTTGGTCATGAGATTATCAAAAAGGATC
TTCACCTAGATCCTTTTAAATTAAAAATGAAGTTTTAAATCAATCTAAAGTATATATGAGTAAACTTGGT
CTGACAGTTACCAATGCTTAATCAGTGAGGCACCTATCTCAGCGATCTGTCTATTTCGTTCATCCATAGT
TGCCTGACTCCCCGTCGTGTAGATAACTACGATACGGGAGGGCTTACCATCTGGCCCCAGTGCTGCAATG
ATACCGCGAGACCCACGCTCACCGGCTCCAGATTTATCAGCAATAAACCAGCCAGCCGGAAGGGCCGAGC
GCAGAAGTGGTCCTGCAACTTTATCCGCCTCCATCCAGTCTATTAATTGTTGCCGGGAAGCTAGAGTAAG
TAGTTCGCCAGTTAATAGTTTGCGCAACGTTGTTGCCATTGCTACAGGCATCGTGGTGTCACGCTCGTCG
TTTGGTATGGCTTCATTCAGCTCCGGTTCCCAACGATCAAGGCGAGTTACATGATCCCCCATGTTGTGCA
AAAAAGCGGTTAGCTCCTTCGGTCCTCCGATCGTTGTCAGAAGTAAGTTGGCCGCAGTGTTATCACTCAT
GGTTATGGCAGCACTGCATAATTCTCTTACTGTCATGCCATCCGTAAGATGCTTTTCTGTGACTGGTGAG
TACTCAACCAAGTCATTCTGAGAATAGTGTATGCGGCGACCGAGTTGCTCTTGCCCGGCGTCAATACGGG
ATAATACCGCGCCACATAGCAGAACTTTAAAAGTGCTCATCATTGGAAAACGTTCTTCGGGGCGAAAACT
CTCAAGGATCTTACCGCTGTTGAGATCCAGTTCGATGTAACCCACTCGTGCACCCAACTGATCTTCAGCA
TCTTTTACTTTCACCAGCGTTTCTGGGTGAGCAAAAACAGGAAGGCAAAATGCCGCAAAAAAGGGAATAA
GGGCGACACGGAAATGTTGAATACTCATACTCTTCCTTTTTCAATATTATTGAAGCATTTATCAGGGTTA
TTGTCTCATGAGCGGATACATATTTGAATGTATTTAGAAAAATAAACAAATAGGGGTTCCGCGCACATTT
CCCCGAAAAGTGC
Features (pLannotate 1.2.2; 23 found; start..end, strand, type, name):
     39..91      -  misc_feature   bom (fragment): basis of mobility region from pBR322
    246..625     +  enhancer       CMV enhancer: human cytomegalovirus immediate early enhancer
    626..829     +  promoter       CMV promoter: human cytomegalovirus (CMV) immediate early promoter
    825..858     +  LTR            5' LTR (truncated) (fragment): truncated 5' long terminal repeat (LTR) from HIV-1
    874..892     +  promoter       T7 promoter: promoter for bacteriophage T7 RNA polymerase
    930..953     +  CDS            3xHA (fragment): three tandem HA epitope tags
    954..3050    +  CDS            DNM1L (fragment): DNM1L_HUMAN - Also known as DLP1, DRP1. Experimental evidence at protein level: Swiss-Prot protein existence level 1. [Isoform 4]: Inhibits peroxisomal division when overexpressed. From Homo sapiens (Human).
   3057..3080    +  CDS            3xHA (fragment): three tandem HA epitope tags
   3142..3160    -  promoter       SP6 promoter: promoter for bacteriophage SP6 RNA polymerase
   3186..3410    +  polyA_signal   bGH poly(A) signal: bovine growth hormone polyadenylation signal
   3414..3435    +  promoter       SV40 promoter (fragment): SV40 enhancer and early promoter
   3456..3884    +  rep_origin     f1 ori (sequence partly withheld): f1 bacteriophage origin of replication; arrow indicates direction of (+) strand synthesis
   3898..4227    +  promoter       SV40 promoter: SV40 enhancer and early promoter
   4294..5085    +  CDS            neo: KKA2_KLEPN - Also known as kan, nptII. Experimental evidence at protein level: Swiss-Prot protein existence level 1. Resistance to kanamycin, neomycin, paromomycin, ribostamycin, butirosin and gentamicin B. From Klebsiella pneumoniae.
   5109..5267    +  CDS            ble (fragment): BLE_KLEPN - Experimental evidence at protein level: Swiss-Prot protein existence level 1. Binding protein with a strong affinity to the bleomycin family of antibiotics. Binds to CL990; an antimitotic-antibiotic compound. From Klebsiella pneumoniae.
   5262..5383    +  polyA_signal   SV40 poly(A) signal: SV40 polyadenylation signal
   5456..5472    -  protein_bind   lac operator: The lac repressor binds to the lac operator to inhibit transcription in E. coli. This inhibition can be relieved by adding lactose or isopropyl-β-D-thiogalactopyranoside (IPTG). lac repressor encoded by lacI
   5480..5510    -  promoter       lac promoter: promoter for the E. coli lac operon
   5525..5546    -  protein_bind   CAP binding site: CAP binding activates transcription in the presence of cAMP. E. coli catabolite activator protein
   5559..5651    -  CDS            lacI (fragment): lac repressor; lacI; The lac repressor binds to the lac operator to inhibit transcription in E. coli. This inhibition can be relieved by adding lactose or isopropyl-β-D-thiogalactopyranoside (IPTG).
   5834..6422    -  rep_origin     ori: high-copy-number ColE1/pMB1/pBR322/pUC origin of replication
   6593..7453    -  CDS            AmpR: β-lactamase; bla; confers resistance to ampicillin, carbenicillin, and related antibiotics
   7454..7558    -  promoter       AmpR promoter: bla
