[The description below was written by a language model from this plasmid's Addgene catalogue record and pLannotate feature annotations shown in this document.]
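Description:
pcDNA3-Drp1K38A is a mammalian expression plasmid built on the pcDNA3 backbone that encodes human dynamin-related protein 1 (Drp1, also called DNM1L or DLP1) carrying the K38A substitution. The roughly 2.1 kb coding sequence was inserted between the BamHI and EcoRI sites. It is transcribed from the human cytomegalovirus immediate-early enhancer and promoter and terminated by the bovine growth hormone polyadenylation signal. T7 and SP6 phage promoters flank the insert and serve as sequencing primer sites. The catalogue entry lists an HA epitope tag at the C terminus. The feature table from the sequenced plasmid shows short HA-like segments on both sides of the DNM1L open reading frame, so an N-terminal HA copy may also be present, although the catalogue fields do not mention one. The sequenced record (7,578 nt) is slightly longer than the stated total size of 7,521 bp.

In E. coli the plasmid is maintained at high copy through a ColE1/pUC-type origin and selected with ampicillin via the β-lactamase gene. An f1 origin is also present. For mammalian cells, an SV40 early promoter drives the neomycin phosphotransferase gene followed by an SV40 polyadenylation signal, allowing G418 selection of stable transfectants. Lysine 38 lies in the GTPase domain of Drp1, and K38A is generally used as a dominant-negative mutant that interferes with endogenous Drp1 function. In line with the associated publications on mitochondrial distribution and on mitochondrial fission in apoptosis, the construct is typically transfected into cultured cells to block Drp1-dependent mitochondrial fission, and the HA tag allows the expressed protein to be detected.
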