Addgene plasmid #45161: pcDNA3-Drp1K38A
Depositing lab: Alexander van der Bliek & Richard Youle. Depositing organization: University of California, Los Angeles (UCLA). Publication: A human dynamin-related protein controls the distribution of mitochondria. Smirnova E, Shurland DL, Ryazantsev SN, van der Bliek AM. J Cell Biol. 1998 Oct 19;143(2):351-8. 10.1083/jcb.143.2.351 PubMed 9786947.
Backbone
  Vector backbone: pcDNA3
  Backbone manufacturer: Clontech
  Backbone size w/o insert (bp): 5446
  Total vector size (bp): 7521
  Vector type: Mammalian Expression
  Selectable markers: Neomycin (select with G418)
Growth in bacteria
  Bacterial resistance: Ampicillin, 100 μg/mL
  Growth temperature: 37°C
  Growth strain: DH5alpha
  Copy number: High Copy
Gene/Insert
  Gene/Insert name: Drp1 (alt names: Dynamin related protein 1; DNM1L; DLP1)
  Species: H. sapiens (human)
  Insert size (bp): 2100
  Mutation: K38A
  GenBank ID: NM_005690
  Entrez Gene: DNM1L (a.k.a. DLP1, DRP1, DVLP, DYMPLE, EMPF, EMPF1, HDYNIV, OPA5)
  Promoter: CMV
  Tag / fusion protein: HA (AYPYDVPDY) (C terminal on insert)
  Cloning method: Restriction Enzyme; 5′ cloning site BamHI (not destroyed); 3′ cloning site EcoRI (not destroyed)
  Sequencing primers: 5′ T7; 3′ SP6
Terms and licenses: Academic/Nonprofit Terms; Industry Terms: Not Available to Industry
Depositor comments: The role of dynamin-related protein 1, a mediator of mitochondrial fission, in apoptosis. Frank S, Gaume B, Bergmann-Leitner ES, Leitner WW, Robert EG, Catez F, Smith CL, Youle RJ In Dev Cell. 2001 Oct;1(4):515-25.
How to cite: pcDNA3-Drp1K38A was a gift from Alexander van der Bliek & Richard Youle (Addgene plasmid # 45161 ; http://n2t.net/addgene:45161 ; RRID:Addgene_45161)
