>Addgene plasmid #45161 | pcDNA3-Drp1K38A | addgene partial sequence | sequence record 64192 | CMV-F 5'-CGCAAATGGGCGGTAGGCGTG-3'
AGCAGAGCTCTCTGGCTAACTAGAGAACCCACTGCTTACTGGCTTATCGAAATTAATACGACTCACTATA
GGGAGACCCAAGCTTGGTACCGAGCTCGGATCCATGGCTTACCCATACGATGTTCCAGATTACATGGAGG
CGCTAATTCCTGTCATAAACAAGCTCCAGGACGTCTTCAACACGGTGGGCGCCGACATCATCCAGCTGCC
TCAAATCGTCGTAGTGGGAACGCAGAGCAGCGGAGCGAGCTCAGTGCTAGAAAGCCTGGTGGGGAGGGAC
CTGCTTCCCAGAGGTACTGGAATTGTCACCCGGAGACCTCTCATTCTGCAACTGGTCCATGTTTCACAAG
AAGATAAACGGAAAACAACAGGAGAAGAAAATGGGGTGGAAGCAGAAGAATGGGGTAAATTTCTTCACAC
CAAAAATAAGCTTTACACGGATTTTGATGAAATTCGACAAGAAATTGAAAATGAAACAGAAAGAATTTCA
GGAAATAATAAGGGAGTAAGCCCTGAACCAATTCATCTTAAGATTTTTTCACCCAACGTTGTCAATTTGA
CACTTGTGGATTTGCCAGGAATGACCAAGGTGCCTGTAGGTGATCAACCTAAGGATATTGAGCTTCAAAT
CAGAGAGCTCATTCTTCGGTTCATCAGTAATCCTAATTCCATTATCCTCGCTGTCACTGCTGCTAATACA
GATATGGCAACATCAGAGGCACTTAAAATTTCAAGAGAGGTAGATCCAGATGGTCGCAGAACCCTAGCTG
TAATCACTAAACTTGATCTCATGGATGCGGGTACTGATGCCATGGATGTATTGATGGGAAGGGTTATTCC
AGTCAAACTTGGAATAATTGGAGTAGTTAACAGGAGCCAGCTAGATATTAACAACAAGAAGAGTGTAACT
GATTCA
