>Addgene plasmid #45161 | pcDNA3-Drp1K38A | addgene partial sequence | sequence record 106828 | BGH-rev 5'-TAGAAGGCACAGTCGAGG-3'
CTATAGAATAGGGCCCTCTAGATGCATGCTCGAGCGGCCGCCAGTGTGATGGATATCTGCAGAATTCAGT
AATCTGGAACATCGTATGGGTAAGCCATCCAAAGATGAGTCTCCCGGATTTCAGCAATAATTTGACTGGC
TCCTTGTAATGCCTTTAGCATATCAGCTGCTTCTTTCCTGCGCTGTGCCATGTCCTCAGATTCTGTCAGA
AGATCATCCAATAAGGATGATTTATACAGCTGGCCTACTAGCTCACTCTGAAGAGTGTCTTTCACATGAT
TAACCAAAAAATGCATTACTGCCTTTGGCACACTGTCTTGAATATTCTTTCTGACAATGAGAAAATATGA
TTTAATGAGTCGTTCAATAACCTCACAATCTCGCTGTTCCCGAGCAGATAGTTTTCGTGCAACAGGAACT
GGCACATCTAGCAGGTTCACGGCATGACCTTTTTGTGGACTGGCTGGCATAATTGGAATGGGTTTTGATT
TTTCTTCTGCTAATAACTCTTCAGCTTTTGAAGTTTTCAGCATTCCTCTCCAGTTGCCTGTGGTTGGTTC
TTGAACACCATCTCCAACCCCACCACCTCCAGATGCAACCTTGTCTCGTGATACAGCTGAAGGTAATTCT
CTGGCTAGCCTGTTTCTCCTTTGTTCCTCTATATTATTGTTCATTAGCCCACAAGCATCAGCAAAGTCTG
GATGTTTTGTGTTGATATAAGCCAGTTCAATTGCCACTAAGTTATGGACCATTTCATTTGTAACAGGCAA
CCTTTTACGAAGAAGACAAGTCACCACTTCAACTATGGCATCATGAAGTTTAGGAAATCGTAACAATTCC
TGTGTACTGTAATTGCTACAGTGCTGAATGATCCTTTGCATTTCCTCATGAACCAGTTCCACACAGCGGA
GGCTGGGCTCTTCTAGACGTTTGATTTGCCGCTTCACCAGTAACTCAAATGAAACCT
